Addgene plasmid #221852: TCT-Universal plasmid
Purpose: A universal plasmid for expressing any protein with TetraCysteine motif
Depositing lab: Artur Krężel. Depositing organization: University of Wroclaw. Publication: Site-Specific and Fluorescently Enhanced Installation of Post-Translational Protein Modifications via Bifunctional Biarsenical Linker. Antonenko A, Pomorski A, Singh AK, Kapczynska K, Krezel A. ACS Omega. 2024 Oct 30;9(45):45127-45137. doi: 10.1021/acsomega.4c05828. eCollection 2024 Nov 12. PubMed 39554417.
Backbone
  Vector backbone: pET28
  Vector type: Bacterial Expression
Growth in bacteria
  Bacterial resistance: Kanamycin, 50 μg/mL
  Growth temperature: 37°C
  Growth strain: DH5alpha
  Copy number: High Copy
Gene/Insert
  Gene/Insert name: Tetra Cysteine tag
  Species: Synthetic
  Mutation: No
  Cloning method: Restriction Enzyme; 5′ cloning site Unknown (unknown if destroyed); 3′ cloning site Unknown (unknown if destroyed)
Terms and licenses: Academic/Nonprofit Terms; Industry Terms: Not Available to Industry
How to cite: TCT-Universal plasmid was a gift from Artur Krężel (Addgene plasmid # 221852 ; http://n2t.net/addgene:221852 ; RRID:Addgene_221852)
