[The description below was written by a language model from this plasmid's Addgene catalogue record and pLannotate feature annotations shown in this document.]
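Description:
TCT-Universal plasmid is a 5.6 kb bacterial expression vector built on the pET28 backbone, designed as a general-purpose scaffold for producing any protein of interest fused to a synthetic tetracysteine motif. Such motifs are the short cysteine-rich sequences bound by biarsenical probes, allowing site-specific fluorescent labelling or chemical modification of the tagged protein. The plasmid replicates in E. coli from a ColE1/pMB1-type origin accompanied by the pBR322 bom region and the rop gene. The catalogue lists it as high copy, although rop normally moderates copy number. Selection is by kanamycin through an aminoglycoside phosphotransferase gene. An f1 origin is also present, which permits single-stranded DNA production. Short tetracycline-resistance fragments flanking the lacI region are backbone remnants and are not functional markers.

The expression cassette follows the standard pET arrangement. A T7 promoter with an adjacent lac operator, together with the plasmid-borne lacI gene, gives IPTG-inducible transcription in hosts supplying T7 RNA polymerase. It is followed by the T7 gene 10 ribosome binding site and ends at a T7 terminator. The annotated reading frame begins with a short match to a His-containing composite tag, probably the pET28 N-terminal His tag, followed by thrombin and TEV protease cleavage sites for tag removal. Downstream lies a fragment annotated as human metallothionein-3, a cysteine-rich metal-binding protein. The record does not explain this segment, which may be a resident or placeholder insert or a similarity hit to cysteine-rich sequence. A C-terminal His-tag fragment follows it. The tetracysteine tag itself is not separately annotated, and the cloning sites for inserting a gene are recorded as unknown.
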