Features (pLannotate 1.2.2; 22 found; start..end, strand, type, name):
    240..828     +  rep_origin     ori: high-copy-number ColE1/pMB1/pBR322/pUC origin of replication
   1014..1153    -  misc_feature   bom: basis of mobility region from pBR322
   1255..1446    -  CDS            rop: Rop protein, which maintains plasmids at low copy number; rop
   1463..1843    +  CDS            YPB1_ECOLX: Protein predicted: Swiss-Prot protein existence level 4. From Escherichia coli.
   1915..2206    -  CDS            TcR (fragment): tetracycline efflux protein; tet; confers resistance to tetracycline
   2221..2242    -  protein_bind   CAP binding site: CAP binding activates transcription in the presence of cAMP. E. coli catabolite activator protein
   2255..3337    -  CDS            lacI: lac repressor; lacI; The lac repressor binds to the lac operator to inhibit transcription in E. coli. This inhibition can be relieved by adding lactose or isopropyl-β-D-thiogalactopyranoside (IPTG).
   3338..3415    -  promoter       lacI promoter: lacI
   3423..3702    -  CDS            TcR (fragment): tetracycline efflux protein; tet; confers resistance to tetracycline
   3724..3742    +  promoter       T7 promoter: promoter for bacteriophage T7 RNA polymerase
   3743..3767    +  protein_bind   lac operator: The lac repressor binds to the lac operator to inhibit transcription in E. coli. This inhibition can be relieved by adding lactose or isopropyl-β-D-thiogalactopyranoside (IPTG). lac repressor encoded by lacI
   3782..3804    +  RBS            RBS: efficient ribosome binding site from bacteriophage T7 gene 10 (Olins and Rangwala, 1989)
   3823..3839    +  CDS            capTEV™ (fragment): composite tag for in vivo biotinylation, TEV protease cleavage, and 6xHis tagging
   3850..3867    +  CDS            thrombin site: thrombin recognition and cleavage site
   3874..3894    +  CDS            TEV site: tobacco etch virus (TEV) protease recognition and cleavage site
   3958..4089    +  CDS            MT3 (fragment): MT3_HUMAN - Experimental evidence at protein level: Swiss-Prot protein existence level 1. Binds heavy metals. Contains three zinc and three copper atoms per polypeptide chain and only a negligible amount of cadmium. Inhibits survival and neurite formation of cortical neurons in vitro. From Homo sapiens (Human).
   4189..4206    +  CDS            9xHis (fragment): 9xHis affinity tag
   4216..4265    +  CDS            SET1 (fragment): solubility-enhancement tag derived from T7 phage gene 10B
   4273..4320    +  terminator     T7 terminator: transcription terminator for bacteriophage T7 RNA polymerase
   4357..4785    +  rep_origin     f1 ori (sequence partly withheld): f1 bacteriophage origin of replication; arrow indicates direction of (+) strand synthesis
   4838..4895    +  promoter       AmpR promoter (fragment): bla
   4904..118     -  CDS            KanR (across the origin): aminoglycoside phosphotransferase; aph(3')-Ia; confers resistance to kanamycin in bacteria or G418 (Geneticin®) in eukaryotes
>Addgene plasmid #221852 | TCT-Universal plasmid | addgene full sequence | sequence record 443740 | Addgene NGS Result
TTGTCGCACCTGATTGCCCGACATTATCGCGAGCCCATTTATACCCATATAAATCAGCATCCATGTTGGA
ATTTAATCGCGGCCTAGAGCAAGACGTTTCCCGTTGAATATGGCTCATAACACCCCTTGTATTACTGTTT
ATGTAAGCAGACAGTTTTATTGTTCATGACCAAAATCCCTTAACGTGAGTTTTCGTTCCACTGAGCGTCA
GACCCCGTAGAAAAGATCAAAGGATCTTCTTGAGATCCTTTTTTTCTGCGCGTAATCTGCTGCTTGCAAA
CAAAAAAACCACCGCTACCAGCGGTGGTTTGTTTGCCGGATCAAGAGCTACCAACTCTTTTTCCGAAGGT
AACTGGCTTCAGCAGAGCGCAGATACCAAATACTGTCCTTCTAGTGTAGCCGTAGTTAGGCCACCACTTC
AAGAACTCTGTAGCACCGCCTACATACCTCGCTCTGCTAATCCTGTTACCAGTGGCTGCTGCCAGTGGCG
ATAAGTCGTGTCTTACCGGGTTGGACTCAAGACGATAGTTACCGGATAAGGCGCAGCGGTCGGGCTGAAC
GGGGGGTTCGTGCACACAGCCCAGCTTGGAGCGAACGACCTACACCGAACTGAGATACCTACAGCGTGAG
CTATGAGAAAGCGCCACGCTTCCCGAAGGGAGAAAGGCGGACAGGTATCCGGTAAGCGGCAGGGTCGGAA
CAGGAGAGCGCACGAGGGAGCTTCCAGGGGGAAACGCCTGGTATCTTTATAGTCCTGTCGGGTTTCGCCA
CCTCTGACTTGAGCGTCGATTTTTGTGATGCTCGTCAGGGGGGCGGAGCCTATGGAAAAACGCCAGCAAC
GCGGCCTTTTTACGGTTCCTGGCCTTTTGCTGGCCTTTTGCTCACATGTTCTTTCCTGCGTTATCCCCTG
ATTCTGTGGATAACCGTATTACCGCCTTTGAGTGAGCTGATACCGCTCGCCGCAGCCGAACGACCGAGCG
CAGCGAGTCAGTGAGCGAGGAAGCGGAAGAGCGCCTGATGCGGTATTTTCTCCTTACGCATCTGTGCGGT
ATTTCACACCGCAATGGTGCACTCTCAGTACAATCTGCTCTGATGCCGCATAGTTAAGCCAGTATACACT
CCGCTATCGCTACGTGACTGGGTCATGGCTGCGCCCCGACACCCGCCAACACCCGCTGACGCGCCCTGAC
GGGCTTGTCTGCTCCCGGCATCCGCTTACAGACAAGCTGTGACCGTCTCCGGGAGCTGCATGTGTCAGAG
GTTTTCACCGTCATCACCGAAACGCGCGAGGCAGCTGCGGTAAAGCTCATCAGCGTGGTCGTGAAGCGAT
TCACAGATGTCTGCCTGTTCATCCGCGTCCAGCTCGTTGAGTTTCTCCAGAAGCGTTAATGTCTGGCTTC
TGATAAAGCGGGCCATGTTAAGGGCGGTTTTTTCCTGTTTGGTCACTGATGCCTCCGTGTAAGGGGGATT
TCTGTTCATGGGGGTAATGATACCGATGAAACGAGAGAGGATGCTCACGATACGGGTTACTGATGATGAA
CATGCCCGGTTACTGGAACGTTGTGAGGGTAAACAACTGGCGGTATGGATGCGGCGGGACCAGAGAAAAA
TCACTCAGGGTCAATGCCAGCGCTTCGTTAATACAGATGTAGGTGTTCCACAGGGTAGCCAGCAGCATCC
TGCGATGCAGATCCGGAACATAATGGTGCAGGGCGCTGACTTCCGCGTTTCCAGACTTTACGAAACACGG
AAACCGAAGACCATTCATGTTGTTGCTCAGGTCGCAGACGTTTTGCAGCAGCAGTCGCTTCACGTTCGCT
CGCGTATCGGTGATTCATTCTGCTAACCAGTAAGGCAACCCCGCCAGCCTAGCCGGGTCCTCAACGACAG
GAGCACGATCATGCGCACCCGTGGGGCCGCCATGCCGGCGATAATGGCCTGCTTCTCGCCGAAACGTTTG
GTGGCGGGACCAGTGACGAAGGCTTGAGCGAGGGCGTGCAAGATTCCGAATACCGCAAGCGACAGGCCGA
TCATCGTCGCGCTCCAGCGAAAGCGGTCCTCGCCGAAAATGACCCAGAGCGCTGCCGGCACCTGTCCTAC
GAGTTGCATGATAAAGAAGACAGTCATAAGTGCGGCGACGATAGTCATGCCCCGCGCCCACCGGAAGGAG
CTGACTGGGTTGAAGGCTCTCAAGGGCATCGGTCGAGATCCCGGTGCCTAATGAGTGAGCTAACTTACAT
TAATTGCGTTGCGCTCACTGCCCGCTTTCCAGTCGGGAAACCTGTCGTGCCAGCTGCATTAATGAATCGG
CCAACGCGCGGGGAGAGGCGGTTTGCGTATTGGGCGCCAGGGTGGTTTTTCTTTTCACCAGTGAGACGGG
CAACAGCTGATTGCCCTTCACCGCCTGGCCCTGAGAGAGTTGCAGCAAGCGGTCCACGCTGGTTTGCCCC
AGCAGGCGAAAATCCTGTTTGATGGTGGTTAACGGCGGGATATAACATGAGCTGTCTTCGGTATCGTCGT
ATCCCACTACCGAGATATCCGCACCAACGCGCAGCCCGGACTCGGTAATGGCGCGCATTGCGCCCAGCGC
CATCTGATCGTTGGCAACCAGCATCGCAGTGGGAACGATGCCCTCATTCAGCATTTGCATGGTTTGTTGA
AAACCGGACATGGCACTCCAGTCGCCTTCCCGTTCCGCTATCGGCTGAATTTGATTGCGAGTGAGATATT
TATGCCAGCCAGCCAGACGCAGACGCGCCGAGACAGAACTTAATGGGCCCGCTAACAGCGCGATTTGCTG
GTGACCCAATGCGACCAGATGCTCCACGCCCAGTCGCGTACCGTCTTCATGGGAGAAAATAATACTGTTG
ATGGGTGTCTGGTCAGAGACATCAAGAAATAACGCCGGAACATTAGTGCAGGCAGCTTCCACAGCAATGG
CATCCTGGTCATCCAGCGGATAGTTAATGATCAGCCCACTGACGCGTTGCGCGAGAAGATTGTGCACCGC
CGCTTTACAGGCTTCGACGCCGCTTCGTTCTACCATCGACACCACCACGCTGGCACCCAGTTGATCGGCG
CGAGATTTAATCGCCGCGACAATTTGCGACGGCGCGTGCAGGGCCAGACTGGAGGTGGCAACGCCAATCA
GCAACGACTGTTTGCCCGCCAGTTGTTGTGCCACGCGGTTGGGAATGTAATTCAGCTCCGCCATCGCCGC
TTCCACTTTTTCCCGCGTTTTCGCAGAAACGTGGCTGGCCTGGTTCACCACGCGGGAAACGGTCTGATAA
GAGACACCGGCATACTCTGCGACATCGTATAACGTTACTGGTTTCACATTCACCACCCTGAATTGACTCT
CTTCCGGGCGCTATCATGCCATACCGCGAAAGGTTTTGCGCCATTCGATGGTGTCCGGGATCTCGACGCT
CTCCCTTATGCGACTCCTGCATTAGGAAGCAGCCCAGTAGTAGGTTGAGGCCGTTGAGCACCGCCGCCGC
AAGGAATGGTGCATGCAAGGAGATGGCGCCCAACAGTCCCCCGGCCACGGGGCCTGCCACCATACCCACG
CCGAAACAAGCGCTCATGAGCCCGAAGTGGCGAGCCCGATCTTCCCCATCGGTGATGTCGGCGATATAGG
CGCCAGCAACCGCACCTGTGGCGCCGGTGATGCCGGCCACGATGCGTCCGGCGTAGAGGATCGAGATCTC
GATCCCGCGAAATTAATACGACTCACTATAGGGGAATTGTGAGCGGATAACAATTCCCCTCTAGAAATAA
TTTTGTTTAACTTTAAGAAGGAGATATACCATGGGCAGCAGCCATCATCATCATCATCACAGCAGCGGCC
TGGTGCCGCGCGGCAGCCATATGGAAAACCTGTATTTTCAGGGCGTGGAATTCCTGAACTGCTGTCCGGG
CTGCTGTATGGAACCGGGATCCCTGCCGGAAACCGGCATGGACCCGGAAACCTGCCCGTGCCCGTCTGGT
GGCTCCTGTACCTGTGCCGATTCGTGTAAATGTGAAGGCTGTAAATGTACCTCATGCAAAAAGAGCTGCT
GTTCTTGCTGTCCGGCGGAATGCGAAAAATGTGCAAAGGATTGCGTGTGTAAAGGCGGTGAAGCGGCCGA
AGCAGAAGCTGAAAAGTGTAGTTGCTGTCAGTAAAAGCTTCCAAACACAGGTCTCGAGCACCACCACCAC
CACCACTGAGATCCGGCTGCTAACAAAGCCCGAAAGGAAGCTGAGTTGGCTGCTGCCACCGCTGAGCAAT
AACTAGCATAACCCCTTGGGGCCTCTAAACGGGTCTTGAGGGGTTTTTTGCTGAAAGGAGGAACTATATC
CGGATTGGCGAATGGG
[124 nt withheld, positions 4357-4480]
C
[91 nt withheld, positions 4482-4572]
A
[49 nt withheld, positions 4574-4622]
CCTTTGACGTTGGAGTCCACGTTCTTT
[37 nt withheld, positions 4650-4686]
ACCCTATCTCGGTCTATTCTTTTGATTTATAAGGGATTTTGCCGATTTCGGCCTATTGGTTAAAAAATGA
GCTGATTTAACAAAAATTTAACGCGAATTTTAACAAAATATTAACGCTTACAATTTAGGTGGCACTTTTC
GGGGAAATGTGCGCGGAACCCCTATTTGTTTATTTTTCTAAATACATTCAAATATGTATCCGCTCATGAA
TTAATTCTTAGAAAAACTCATCGAGCATCAAATGAAACTGCAATTTATTCATATCAGGATTATCAATACC
ATATTTTTGAAAAAGCCGTTTCTGTAATGAAGGAGAAAACTCACCGAGGCAGTTCCATAGGATGGCAAGA
TCCTGGTATCGGTCTGCGATTCCGACTCGTCCAACATCAATACAACCTATTAATTTCCCCTCGTCAAAAA
TAAGGTTATCAAGTGAGAAATCACCATGAGTGACGACTGAATCCGGTGAGAATGGCAAAAGTTTATGCAT
TTCTTTCCAGACTTGTTCAACAGGCCAGCCATTACGCTCGTCATCAAAATCACTCGCATCAACCAAACCG
TTATTCATTCGTGATTGCGCCTGAGCGAGACGAAATACGCGATCGCTGTTAAAAGGACAATTACAAACAG
GAATCGAATGCAACCGGCGCAGGAACACTGCCAGCGCATCAACAATATTTTCACCTGAATCAGGATATTC
TTCTAATACCTGGAATGCTGTTTTCCCGGGGATCGCAGTGGTGAGTAACCATGCATCATCAGGAGTACGG
ATAAAATGCTTGATGGTCGGAAGAGGCATAAATTCCGTCAGCCAGTTTAGTCTGACCATCTCATCTGTAA
CATCATTGGCAACGCTACCTTTGCCATGTTTCAGAAACAACTCTGGCGCATCGGGCTTCCCATACAATCG
ATAGA
